>Addgene plasmid #246271 | pCAGGS-mCherry-Rims2[27-179]-mCherry | addgene full sequence | sequence record 488627 | Addgene NGS Result
GTGCCACCTGGGTCGATCGACATTGATTATTGACTAGTTATTAATAGTAATCAATTACGGGGTCATTAGT
TCATAGCCCATATATGGAGTTCCGCGTTACATAACTTACGGTAAATGGCCCGCCTGGCTGACCGCCCAAC
GACCCCCGCCCATTGACGTCAATAATGACGTATGTTCCCATAGTAACGCCAATAGGGACTTTCCATTGAC
GTCAATGGGTGGAGTATTTACGGTAAACTGCCCACTTGGCAGTACATCAAGTGTATCATATGCCAAGTAC
GCCCCCTATTGACGTCAATGACGGTAAATGGCCCGCCTGGCATTATGCCCAGTACATGACCTTATGGGAC
TTTCCTACTTGGCAGTACATCTACGTATTAGTCATCGCTATTACCATGGTCGAGGTGAGCCCCACGTTCT
GCTTCACTCTCCCCATCTCCCCCCCCTCCCCACCCCCAATTTTGTATTTATTTATTTTTTAATTATTTTG
TGCAGCGATGGGGGCGGGGGGGGGGGGGGGCGCGCGCCAGGCGGGGCGGGGCGGGGCGAGGGGCGGGGCG
GGGCGAGGCGGAGAGGTGCGGCGGCAGCCAATCAGAGCGGCGCGCTCCGAAAGTTTCCTTTTATGGCGAG
GCGGCGGCGGCGGCGGCCCTATAAAAAGCGAAGCGCGCGGCGGGCGGGAGTCGCTGCGCGCTGCCTTCGC
CCCGTGCCCCGCTCCGCCGCCGCCTCGCGCCGCCCGCCCCGGCTCTGACTGACCGCGTTACTCCCACAGG
TGAGCGGGCGGGACGGCCCTTCTCCTCCGGGCTGTAATTAGCGCTTGGTTTAATGACGGCTTGTTTCTTT
TCTGTGGCTGCGTGAAAGCCTTGAGGGGCTCCGGGAGGGCCCTTTGTGCGGGGGGAGCGGCTCGGGGGGT
GCGTGCGTGTGTGTGTGCGTGGGGAGCGCCGCGTGCGGCTCCGCGCTGCCCGGCGGCTGTGAGCGCTGCG
GGCGCGGCGCGGGGCTTTGTGCGCTCCGCAGTGTGCGCGAGGGGAGCGCGGCCGGGGGCGGTGCCCCGCG
GTGCGGGGGGGGCTGCGAGGGGAACAAAGGCTGCGTGCGGGGTGTGTGCGTGGGGGGGTGAGCAGGGGGT
GTGGGCGCGTCGGTCGGGCTGCAACCCCCCCTGCACCCCCCTCCCCGAGTTGCTGAGCACGGCCCGGCTT
CGGGTGCGGGGCTCCGTACGGGGCGTGGCGCGGGGCTCGCCGTGCCGGGCGGGGGGTGGCGGCAGGTGGG
GGTGCCGGGCGGGGCGGGGCCGCCTCGGGCCGGGGAGGGCTCGGGGGAGGGGCGCGGCGGCCCCCGGAGC
GCCGGCGGCTGTCGAGGCGCGGCGAGCCGCAGCCATTGCCTTTTATGGTAATCGTGCGAGAGGGCGCAGG
GACTTCCTTTGTCCCAAATCTGTGCGGAGCCGAAATCTGGGAGGCGCCGCCGCACCCCCTCTAGCGGGCG
CGGGGCGAAGCGGTGCGGCGCCGGCAGGAAGGAAATGGGCGGGGAGGGCCTTCGTGCGTCGCCGCGCCGC
CGTCCCCTTCTCCCTCTCCAGCCTCGGGGCTGTCCGCGGGGGGACGGCTGCCTTCGGGGGGGACGGGGCA
GGGCGGGGTTCGGCTTCTGGCGTGTGACCGGCGGCTCTAGCTAGAGCCTCTGCTAACCATGTTCATGCCT
TCTTCTTTTTCCTACAGCTCCTGGGCAACGTGCTGGTTATTGTGCTGTCTCATCATTTTGGCAAAGAATT
CGCTAGCGCTACCGGTCGCCACCATGGTGAGCAAGGGCGAGGAGGACAACATGGCCATCATCAAGGAGTT
CATGCGCTTCAAGGTGCACATGGAGGGCTCCGTGAACGGCCACGAGTTCGAGATCGAGGGCGAGGGCGAG
GGCCGCCCCTACGAGGGCACCCAGACCGCCAAGCTGAAGGTGACCAAGGGCGGCCCCCTGCCCTTCGCCT
GGGACATCCTGTCCCCTCAGTTCATGTACGGCTCCAAGGCCTACGTGAAGCACCCCGCCGACATCCCCGA
CTACTTGAAGCTGTCCTTCCCCGAGGGCTTCAAGTGGGAGCGCGTGATGAACTTCGAGGACGGCGGCGTG
GTGACCGTGACCCAGGACTCCTCCCTGCAGGACGGCGAGTTCATCTACAAGGTGAAGCTGCGCGGCACCA
ACTTCCCCTCCGACGGCCCCGTAATGCAGAAGAAGACCATGGGCTGGGAGGCCTCCTCCGAGCGGATGTA
CCCCGAGGACGGCGCCCTGAAGGGCGAGATCAAGCAGAGGCTGAAGCTGAAGGACGGCGGCCACTACGAC
GCCGAGGTCAAGACCACCTACAAGGCCAAGAAGCCCGTGCAGCTGCCCGGCGCCTACAACGTCAACATCA
AGCTGGACATCACCTCCCACAACGAGGACTACACCATCGTGGAACAGTACGAGCGCGCCGAGGGCCGCCA
CTCCACCGGCGGCATGGACGAGCTGTACAAGTCCGGACTCAGATCTCGAGCTCGGCCGGACCTCAGCCAC
CTCACGGAAGAGGAGAGGAAAATCATCCAGGCTGTCATGGATCGTCAGAAGAAAGAAGAGGAGAAGGAGC
AGTCCGTGCTCAAAAAGCTGCATCAACAATTTGAAATGTATAAGGAGCAAGTCAAGAAAATGGGAGAGGA
ATCACAACAGCAGCAAGAGCAGAAGGGCGACGCCCCGACCTGCGGCATCTGCCACAAGACAAAATTTGCA
GATGGATGCGGCCATAACTGTTCATATTGCCAAACCAAGTTCTGTGCTCGTTGTGGAGGTCGAGTGTCAT
TACGCTCAAACAAGGAGGACAAAGTGGTTATGTGGGTGTGTAATTTGTGCCGAAAACAACAAGAAATCCT
CACTAAGTCGGGCGCGTGGTTTTACAATAGTGGGTCTAATACACCGCAGCAGCCTGATCAAAAGGCTCTT
CGAGGGCTTCGCAGTGAGGAAGCGGGATCCGGAATGGTGAGCAAGGGCGAGGAGGACAACATGGCCATCA
TCAAGGAGTTCATGCGCTTCAAGGTGCACATGGAGGGCTCCGTGAACGGCCACGAGTTCGAGATCGAGGG
CGAGGGCGAGGGCCGCCCCTACGAGGGCACCCAGACCGCCAAGCTGAAGGTGACCAAGGGCGGCCCCCTG
CCCTTCGCCTGGGACATCCTGTCCCCTCAGTTCATGTACGGCTCCAAGGCCTACGTGAAGCACCCCGCCG
ACATCCCCGACTACTTGAAGCTGTCCTTCCCCGAGGGCTTCAAGTGGGAGCGCGTGATGAACTTCGAGGA
CGGCGGCGTGGTGACCGTGACCCAGGACTCCTCCCTGCAGGACGGCGAGTTCATCTACAAGGTGAAGCTG
CGCGGCACCAACTTCCCCTCCGACGGCCCCGTAATGCAGAAGAAGACCATGGGCTGGGAGGCCTCCTCCG
AGCGGATGTACCCCGAGGACGGCGCCCTGAAGGGCGAGATCAAGCAGAGGCTGAAGCTGAAGGACGGCGG
CCACTACGACGCCGAGGTCAAGACCACCTACAAGGCCAAGAAGCCCGTGCAGCTGCCCGGCGCCTACAAC
GTCAACATCAAGCTGGACATCACCTCCCACAACGAGGACTACACCATCGTGGAACAGTACGAGCGCGCCG
AGGGCCGCCACTCCACCGGCGGCATGGACGAGCTGTACAAGTAAGCGGCCGCGACTCTAGAGTCGACGGA
TCTTTTTCCCTCTGCCAAAAATTATGGGGACATCATGAAGCCCCTTGAGCATCTGACTTCTGGCTAATAA
AGGAAATTTATTTTCATTGCAATAGTGTGTTGGAATTTTTTGTGTCTCTCACTCGGAAGGACATATGGGA
GGGCAAATCATTTAAAACATCAGAATGAGTATTTGGTTTAGAGTTTGGCAACATATGCCCATATGCTGGC
TGCCATGAACAAAGGTTGGCTATAAAGAGGTCATCAGTATATGAAACAGCCCCCTGCTGTCCATTCCTTA
TTCCATAGAAAAGCCTTGACTTGAGGTTAGATTTTTTTTATATTTTGTTTTGTGTTATTTTTTTCTTTAA
CATCCCTAAAATTTTCCTTACATGTTTTACTAGCCAGATTTTTCCTCCTCTCCTGACTACTCCCAGTCAT
AGCTGTCCCTCTTCTCTTATGGAGATCCCTCGACCTGCAGCCCAAGCTTGGCGTAATCATGGTCATAGCT
GTTTCCTGTGTGAAATTGTTATCCGCTCACAATTCCACACAACATACGAGCCGGAAGCATAAAGTGTAAA
GCCTGGGGTGCCTAATGAGTGAGCTAACTCACATTAATTGCGTTGCGCTCACTGCCCGCTTTCCAGTCGG
GAAACCTGTCGTGCCAGCGGATACGCATCTCAATTAGTCAGCAACCATAGTCCCGCCCCTAACTCCGCCC
ATCCCGCCCCTAACTCCGCCCAGTTCCGCCCATTCTCCGCCCCATGGCTGACTAATTTTTTTTATTTATG
CAGAGGCCGAGGCCGCCTCGGCCTCTGAGCTATTCCAGAAGTAGTGAGGAGGCTTTTTTGGAGGCCTAGG
CTTTTGCAAAAAGCTAACTTGTTTATTGCAGCTTATAATGGTTACAAATAAAGCAATAGCATCACAAATT
TCACAAATAAAGCATTTTTTTCACTGCATTCTAGTTGTGGTTTGTCCAAACTCATCAATGTATCTTATCA
TGTCTCGATCCGCTGCATTAATGAATCGGCCAACGCGCGGGGAGAGGCGGTTTGCGTATTGGGCGCTCTT
CCGCTTCCTCGCTCACTGACTCGCTGCGCTCGGTCGTTCGGCTGCGGCGAGCGGTATCAGCTCACTCAAA
GGCGGTAATACGGTTATCCACAGAATCAGGGGATAACGCAGGAAAGAACATGTGAGCAAAAGGCCAGCAA
AAGGCCAGGAACCGTAAAAAGGCCGCGTTGCTGGCGTTTTTCCATAGGCTCCGCCCCCCTGACGAGCATC
ACAAAAATCGACGCTCAAGTCAGAGGTGGCGAAACCCGACAGGACTATAAAGATACCAGGCGTTTCCCCC
TGGAAGCTCCCTCGTGCGCTCTCCTGTTCCGACCCTGCCGCTTACCGGATACCTGTCCGCCTTTCTCCCT
TCGGGAAGCGTGGCGCTTTCTCATAGCTCACGCTGTAGGTATCTCAGTTCGGTGTAGGTCGTTCGCTCCA
AGCTGGGCTGTGTGCACGAACCCCCCGTTCAGCCCGACCGCTGCGCCTTATCCGGTAACTATCGTCTTGA
GTCCAACCCGGTAAGACACGACTTATCGCCACTGGCAGCAGCCACTGGTAACAGGATTAGCAGAGCGAGG
TATGTAGGCGGTGCTACAGAGTTCTTGAAGTGGTGGCCTAACTACGGCTACACTAGAAGAACAGTATTTG
GTATCTGCGCTCTGCTGAAGCCAGTTACCTTCGGAAAAAGAGTTGGTAGCTCTTGATCCGGCAAACAAAC
CACCGCTGGTAGCGGTGGTTTTTTTGTTTGCAAGCAGCAGATTACGCGCAGAAAAAAAGGATCTCAAGAA
GATCCTTTGATCTTTTCTACGGGGTCTGACGCTCAGTGGAACGAAAACTCACGTTAAGGGATTTTGGTCA
TGAGATTATCAAAAAGGATCTTCACCTAGATCCTTTTAAATTAAAAATGAAGTTTTAAATCAATCTAAAG
TATATATGAGTAAACTTGGTCTGACAGTTACCAATGCTTAATCAGTGAGGCACCTATCTCAGCGATCTGT
CTATTTCGTTCATCCATAGTTGCCTGACTCCCCGTCGTGTAGATAACTACGATACGGGAGGGCTTACCAT
CTGGCCCCAGTGCTGCAATGATACCGCGAGACCCACGCTCACCGGCTCCAGATTTATCAGCAATAAACCA
GCCAGCCGGAAGGGCCGAGCGCAGAAGTGGTCCTGCAACTTTATCCGCCTCCATCCAGTCTATTAATTGT
TGCCGGGAAGCTAGAGTAAGTAGTTCGCCAGTTAATAGTTTGCGCAACGTTGTTGCCATTGCTACAGGCA
TCGTGGTGTCACGCTCGTCGTTTGGTATGGCTTCATTCAGCTCCGGTTCCCAACGATCAAGGCGAGTTAC
ATGATCCCCCATGTTGTGCAAAAAAGCGGTTAGCTCCTTCGGTCCTCCGATCGTTGTCAGAAGTAAGTTG
GCCGCAGTGTTATCACTCATGGTTATGGCAGCACTGCATAATTCTCTTACTGTCATGCCATCCGTAAGAT
GCTTTTCTGTGACTGGTGAGTACTCAACCAAGTCATTCTGAGAATAGTGTATGCGGCGACCGAGTTGCTC
TTGCCCGGCGTCAATACGGGATAATACCGCGCCACATAGCAGAACTTTAAAAGTGCTCATCATTGGAAAA
CGTTCTTCGGGGCGAAAACTCTCAAGGATCTTACCGCTGTTGAGATCCAGTTCGATGTAACCCACTCGTG
CACCCAACTGATCTTCAGCATCTTTTACTTTCACCAGCGTTTCTGGGTGAGCAAAAACAGGAAGGCAAAA
TGCCGCAAAAAAGGGAATAAGGGCGACACGGAAATGTTGAATACTCATACTCTTCCTTTTTCAATATTAT
TGAAGCATTTATCAGGGTTATTGTCTCATGAGCGGATACATATTTGAATGTATTTAGAAAAATAAACAAA
TAGGGGTTCCGCGCACATTTCCCCGAAAA
Features (pLannotate 1.2.2; 20 found; start..end, strand, type, name):
     19..398     +  enhancer       CMV enhancer: human cytomegalovirus immediate early enhancer
    400..676     +  promoter       chicken β-actin promoter: No description available
    677..1697    +  intron         chimeric intron: chimera between introns from chicken β-actin and rabbit β-globin
   1695..1751    +  CDS            HBB (fragment): HBB_LEPEU - Experimental evidence at protein level: Swiss-Prot protein existence level 1. Involved in oxygen transport from the lung to the various peripheral tissues. From Lepus europaeus (European hare).
   1774..2481    +  CDS            mCherry: mCherry is a basic (constitutively fluorescent) red fluorescent protein published in 2004, derived from Discosoma sp.. It is reported to be a very rapidly-maturing monomer with low acid sensitivity.
   2482..2503    +  misc_feature   MCS (fragment): multiple cloning site
   2506..2964    +  CDS            Rims2 (fragment): RIMS2_RAT - Also known as Rim2. Experimental evidence at protein level: Swiss-Prot protein existence level 1. Rab effector involved in exocytosis. May act as scaffold protein. Plays a role in dendrite formation by melanocytes (By similarity). From Rattus norvegicus (Rat).
   2974..3681    +  CDS            mCherry: mCherry is a basic (constitutively fluorescent) red fluorescent protein published in 2004, derived from Discosoma sp.. It is reported to be a very rapidly-maturing monomer with low acid sensitivity.
   3776..3831    +  polyA_signal   β-globin poly(A) signal: rabbit β-globin polyadenylation signal (Gil and Proudfoot, 1987)
   4216..4232    -  protein_bind   lac operator: The lac repressor binds to the lac operator to inhibit transcription in E. coli. This inhibition can be relieved by adding lactose or isopropyl-β-D-thiogalactopyranoside (IPTG). lac repressor encoded by lacI
   4240..4270    -  promoter       lac promoter: promoter for the E. coli lac operon
   4285..4306    -  protein_bind   CAP binding site: CAP binding activates transcription in the presence of cAMP. E. coli catabolite activator protein
   4319..4358    -  CDS            lacI (fragment): lac repressor; lacI; The lac repressor binds to the lac operator to inhibit transcription in E. coli. This inhibition can be relieved by adding lactose or isopropyl-β-D-thiogalactopyranoside (IPTG).
   4365..4387    +  promoter       SV40 promoter (fragment): SV40 enhancer and early promoter
   4411..4546    +  rep_origin     SV40 ori: SV40 origin of replication
   4566..4687    +  polyA_signal   SV40 poly(A) signal: SV40 polyadenylation signal
   4702..4756    -  CDS            lacI (fragment): lac repressor; lacI; The lac repressor binds to the lac operator to inhibit transcription in E. coli. This inhibition can be relieved by adding lactose or isopropyl-β-D-thiogalactopyranoside (IPTG).
   4939..5527    -  rep_origin     ori: high-copy-number ColE1/pMB1/pBR322/pUC origin of replication
   5698..6558    -  CDS            AmpR: β-lactamase; bla; confers resistance to ampicillin, carbenicillin, and related antibiotics
   6559..6663    -  promoter       AmpR promoter: bla
