[The description below was written by a language model from this plasmid's Addgene catalogue record and pLannotate feature annotations shown in this document.]
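Description:
pCAGGS-mCherry-Rims2[27-179]-mCherry is a mammalian expression plasmid of about 6.7 kb built on the pCAGGS backbone. It is propagated in E. coli through a high-copy ColE1/pUC-type origin and selected with ampicillin via the β-lactamase gene and its native promoter. The backbone also carries remnants of the lac promoter/operator region and short lacI fragments. An SV40 origin of replication with an adjacent SV40 poly(A) signal is present too, which could allow episomal amplification in cells expressing SV40 large T antigen.

The expression cassette is driven by the CAG promoter, annotated here as the CMV immediate-early enhancer, the chicken β-actin promoter and the chimeric chicken β-actin/rabbit β-globin intron. This combination gives strong constitutive expression in many mammalian cell types, including neurons. Transcripts are terminated by the rabbit β-globin polyadenylation signal. The roughly 2 kb insert encodes a fragment of rat Rims2 (Rim2), residues 27–179 according to the construct name. It is flanked on each side by a copy of the monomeric red fluorescent protein mCherry, with a short linker derived from a multiple cloning site between the first mCherry and the Rims2 fragment. Rims2 is annotated as a Rab effector involved in exocytosis, so this fragment presumably acts as a binding domain for the active form of the GTPase.

The record gives the purpose as the acceptor component of a Rab8 sensor. In such a design, the doubly mCherry-tagged effector fragment would be co-expressed with a separate donor-tagged Rab8, which this record does not describe, so that binding to activated Rab8 produces a FRET signal. Two mCherry copies would be expected to increase acceptor efficiency. The associated publication concerns Rab signalling in AMPA receptor trafficking and dendritic spine plasticity.
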