Addgene plasmid #246271: pCAGGS-mCherry-Rims2[27-179]-mCherry
Purpose: Rab8 sensor acceptor
Depositing lab: Ryohei Yasuda. Depositing organization: Max Planck Florida Institute. Publication: Rab10 inactivation promotes AMPAR trafficking and spine enlargement during long-term potentiation. Wang J, Nishiyama J, Parra-Bueno P, Okaz E, Oz G, Liu X, Watabe T, Suponitsky-Kroyter I, McGraw TE, Szatmari EM, Yasuda R. Elife. 2025 Sep 23;13:RP103879. doi: 10.7554/eLife.103879. PubMed 40986440.
Backbone
  Vector backbone: pCAGGS
  Backbone size w/o insert (bp): 4666
  Vector type: Mammalian Expression
Growth in bacteria
  Bacterial resistance: Ampicillin, 100 μg/mL
  Growth temperature: 37°C
  Growth strain: DH5alpha
  Copy number: High Copy
Gene/Insert
  Gene/Insert name: mCherry-Rims2[27-179]-mCherry
  Species: R. norvegicus (rat)
  Insert size (bp): 2013
  Entrez Gene: Rims2 (a.k.a. Nim2, Rim2)
  Promoter: CAG
  Cloning method: Restriction Enzyme; 5′ cloning site Unknown (unknown if destroyed)
Terms and licenses: Academic/Nonprofit Terms; Industry Terms: Not Available to Industry
How to cite: pCAGGS-mCherry-Rims2[27-179]-mCherry was a gift from Ryohei Yasuda (Addgene plasmid # 246271 ; http://n2t.net/addgene:246271 ; RRID:Addgene_246271)
